>Addgene plasmid #77204 | PRKAB2 gRNA (BRDN0001144742) | addgene full sequence | sequence record 187312 | Addgene Assembled Sequence
CCCGGGTGCAAAGATGGATAAAGTTTTAAACAGAGAGGAATCTTTGCAGCTAATGGACCTTCTAGGTCTT
GAAAGGAGTGGGAATTGGCTCCGGTGCCCGTCAGTGGGCAGAGCGCACATCGCCCACAGTCCCCGAGAAG
TTGGGGGGAGGGGTCGGCAATTGATCCGGTGCCTAGAGAAGGTGGCGCGGGGTAAACTGGGAAAGTGATG
TCGTGTACTGGCTCCGCCTTTTTCCCGAGGGTGGGGGAGAACCGTATATAAGTGCAGTAGTCGCCGTGAA
CGTTCTTTTTCGCAACGGGTTTGCCGCCAGAACACAGGTAAGTGCCGTGTGTGGTTCCCGCGGGCCTGGC
CTCTTTACGGGTTATGGCCCTTGCGTGCCTTGAATTACTTCCACCTGGCTGCAGTACGTGATTCTTGATC
CCGAGCTTCGGGTTGGAAGTGGGTGGGAGAGTTCGAGGCCTTGCGCTTAAGGAGCCCCTTCGCCTCGTGC
TTGAGTTGAGGCCTGGCCTGGGCGCTGGGGCCGCCGCGTGCGAATCTGGTGGCACCTTCGCGCCTGTCTC
GCTGCTTTCGATAAGTCTCTAGCCATTTAAAATTTTTGATGACCTGCTGCGACGCTTTTTTTCTGGCAAG
ATAGTCTTGTAAATGCGGGCCAAGATCTGCACACTGGTATTTCGGTTTTTGGGGCCGCGGGCGGCGACGG
GGCCCGTGCGTCCCAGCGCACATGTTCGGCGAGGCGGGGCCTGCGAGCGCGGCCACCGAGAATCGGACGG
GGGTAGTCTCAAGCTGGCCGGCCTGCTCTGGTGCCTGGCCTCGCGCCGCCGTGTATCGCCCCGCCCTGGG
CGGCAAGGCTGGCCCGGTCGGCACCAGTTGCGTGAGCGGAAAGATGGCCGCTTCCCGGCCCTGCTGCAGG
GAGCTCAAAATGGAGGACGCGGCGCTCGGGAGAGCGGGCGGGTGAGTCACCCACACAAAGGAAAAGGGCC
TTTCCGTCCTCAGCCGTCGCTTCATGTGACTCCACGGAGTACCGGGCGCCGTCCAGGCACCTCGATTAGT
TCTCGAGCTTTTGGAGTACGTCGTCTTTAGGTTGGGGGGAGGGGTTTTATGCGATGGAGTTTCCCCACAC
TGAGTGGGTGGAGACTGAAGTTAGGCCAGCTTGGCACTTGATGTAATTCTCCTTGGAATTTGCCCTTTTT
GAGTTTGGATCTTGGTTCATTCTCAAGCCTCAGACAGTGGTTCAAAGTTTTTTTCTTCCATTTCAGGTGT
CGTGACGTACGGCCACCATGACCGAGTACAAGCCCACGGTGCGCCTCGCCACCCGCGACGACGTCCCCAG
GGCCGTACGCACCCTCGCCGCCGCGTTCGCCGACTACCCCGCCACGCGCCACACCGTCGATCCGGACCGC
CACATCGAGCGGGTCACCGAGCTGCAAGAACTCTTCCTCACGCGCGTCGGGCTCGACATCGGCAAGGTGT
GGGTCGCGGACGACGGCGCCGCCGTGGCGGTCTGGACCACGCCGGAGAGCGTCGAAGCGGGGGCGGTGTT
CGCCGAGATCGGCCCGCGCATGGCCGAGTTGAGCGGTTCCCGGCTGGCCGCGCAGCAACAGATGGAAGGC
CTCCTGGCGCCGCACCGGCCCAAGGAGCCCGCGTGGTTCCTGGCCACCGTCGGAGTCTCGCCCGACCACC
AGGGCAAGGGTCTGGGCAGCGCCGTCGTGCTCCCCGGAGTGGAGGCGGCCGAGCGCGCCGGGGTGCCCGC
CTTCCTGGAGACCTCCGCGCCCCGCAACCTCCCCTTCTACGAGCGGCTCGGCTTCACCGTCACCGCCGAC
GTCGAGGTGCCCGAAGGACCGCGCACCTGGTGCATGACCCGCAAGCCCGGTGCCTGAACGCGTTAAGTCG
ACAATCAACCTCTGGATTACAAAATTTGTGAAAGATTGACTGGTATTCTTAACTATGTTGCTCCTTTTAC
GCTATGTGGATACGCTGCTTTAATGCCTTTGTATCATGCTATTGCTTCCCGTATGGCTTTCATTTTCTCC
TCCTTGTATAAATCCTGGTTGCTGTCTCTTTATGAGGAGTTGTGGCCCGTTGTCAGGCAACGTGGCGTGG
TGTGCACTGTGTTTGCTGACGCAACCCCCACTGGTTGGGGCATTGCCACCACCTGTCAGCTCCTTTCCGG
GACTTTCGCTTTCCCCCTCCCTATTGCCACGGCGGAACTCATCGCCGCCTGCCTTGCCCGCTGCTGGACA
GGGGCTCGGCTGTTGGGCACTGACAATTCCGTGGTGTTGTCGGGGAAATCATCGTCCTTTCCTTGGCTGC
TCGCCTGTGTTGCCACCTGGATTCTGCGCGGGACGTCCTTCTGCTACGTCCCTTCGGCCCTCAATCCAGC
GGACCTTCCTTCCCGCGGCCTGCTGCCGGCTCTGCGGCCTCTTCCGCGTCTTCGCCTTCGCCCTCAGACG
AGTCGGATCTCCCTTTGGGCCGCCTCCCCGCGTCGACTTTAAGACCAATGACTTACAAGGCAGCTGTAGA
TCTTAGCCACTTTTTAAAAGAAAAGGGGGGACTGGAAGGGCTAATTCACTCCCAACGAAGACAAGATCTG
CTTTTTGCTTGTACTGGGTCTCTCTGGTTAGACCAGATCTGAGCCTGGGAGCTCTCTGGCTAACTAGGGA
ACCCACTGCTTAAGCCTCAATAAAGCTTGCCTTGAGTGCTTCAAGTAGTGTGTGCCCGTCTGTTGTGTGA
CTCTGGTAACTAGAGATCCCTCAGACCCTTTTAGTCAGTGTGGAAAATCTCTAGCAGTACGTATAGTAGT
TCATGTCATCTTATTATTCAGTATTTATAACTTGCAAAGAAATGAATATCAGAGAGTGAGAGGAACTTGT
TTATTGCAGCTTATAATGGTTACAAATAAAGCAATAGCATCACAAATTTCACAAATAAAGCATTTTTTTC
ACTGCATTCTAGTTGTGGTTTGTCCAAACTCATCAATGTATCTTATCATGTCTGGCTCTAGCTATCCCGC
CCCTAACTCCGCCCATCCCGCCCCTAACTCCGCCCAGTTCCGCCCATTCTCCGCCCCATGGCTGACTAAT
TTTTTTTATTTATGCAGAGGCCGAGGCCGCCTCGGCCTCTGAGCTATTCCAGAAGTAGTGAGGAGGCTTT
TTTGGAGGCCTAGGGACGTACCCAATTCGCCCTATAGTGAGTCGTATTACGCGCGCTCACTGGCCGTCGT
TTTACAACGTCGTGACTGGGAAAACCCTGGCGTTACCCAACTTAATCGCCTTGCAGCACATCCCCCTTTC
GCCAGCTGGCGTAATAGCGAAGAGGCCCGCACCGATCGCCCTTCCCAACAGTTGCGCAGCCTGAATGGCG
AATGGG
[124 nt withheld, positions 3367-3490]
C
[91 nt withheld, positions 3492-3582]
A
[49 nt withheld, positions 3584-3632]
CCTTTGACGTTGGAGTCCACGTTCTTT
[37 nt withheld, positions 3660-3696]
ACCCTATCTCGGTCTATTCTTTTGATTTATAAGGGATTTTGCCGATTTCGGCCTATTGGTTAAAAAATGA
GCTGATTTAACAAAAATTTAACGCGAATTTTAACAAAATATTAACGCTTACAATTTAGGTGGCACTTTTC
GGGGAAATGTGCGCGGAACCCCTATTTGTTTATTTTTCTAAATACATTCAAATATGTATCCGCTCATGAG
ACAATAACCCTGATAAATGCTTCAATAATATTGAAAAAGGAAGAGTATGAGTATTCAACATTTCCGTGTC
GCCCTTATTCCCTTTTTTGCGGCATTTTGCCTTCCTGTTTTTGCTCACCCAGAAACGCTGGTGAAAGTAA
AAGATGCTGAAGATCAGTTGGGTGCACGAGTGGGTTACATCGAACTGGATCTCAACAGCGGTAAGATCCT
TGAGAGTTTTCGCCCCGAAGAACGTTTTCCAATGATGAGCACTTTTAAAGTTCTGCTATGTGGCGCGGTA
TTATCCCGTATTGACGCCGGGCAAGAGCAACTCGGTCGCCGCATACACTATTCTCAGAATGACTTGGTTG
AGTACTCACCAGTCACAGAAAAGCATCTTACGGATGGCATGACAGTAAGAGAATTATGCAGTGCTGCCAT
AACCATGAGTGATAACACTGCGGCCAACTTACTTCTGACAACGATCGGAGGACCGAAGGAGCTAACCGCT
TTTTTGCACAACATGGGGGATCATGTAACTCGCCTTGATCGTTGGGAACCGGAGCTGAATGAAGCCATAC
CAAACGACGAGCGTGACACCACGATGCCTGTAGCAATGGCAACAACGTTGCGCAAACTATTAACTGGCGA
ACTACTTACTCTAGCTTCCCGGCAACAATTAATAGACTGGATGGAGGCGGATAAAGTTGCAGGACCACTT
CTGCGCTCGGCCCTTCCGGCTGGCTGGTTTATTGCTGATAAATCTGGAGCCGGTGAGCGTGGGTCTCGCG
GTATCATTGCAGCACTGGGGCCAGATGGTAAGCCCTCCCGTATCGTAGTTATCTACACGACGGGGAGTCA
GGCAACTATGGATGAACGAAATAGACAGATCGCTGAGATAGGTGCCTCACTGATTAAGCATTGGTAACTG
TCAGACCAAGTTTACTCATATATACTTTAGATTGATTTAAAACTTCATTTTTAATTTAAAAGGATCTAGG
TGAAGATCCTTTTTGATAATCTCATGACCAAAATCCCTTAACGTGAGTTTTCGTTCCACTGAGCGTCAGA
CCCCGTAGAAAAGATCAAAGGATCTTCTTGAGATCCTTTTTTTCTGCGCGTAATCTGCTGCTTGCAAACA
AAAAAACCACCGCTACCAGCGGTGGTTTGTTTGCCGGATCAAGAGCTACCAACTCTTTTTCCGAAGGTAA
CTGGCTTCAGCAGAGCGCAGATACCAAATACTGTTCTTCTAGTGTAGCCGTAGTTAGGCCACCACTTCAA
GAACTCTGTAGCACCGCCTACATACCTCGCTCTGCTAATCCTGTTACCAGTGGCTGCTGCCAGTGGCGAT
AAGTCGTGTCTTACCGGGTTGGACTCAAGACGATAGTTACCGGATAAGGCGCAGCGGTCGGGCTGAACGG
GGGGTTCGTGCACACAGCCCAGCTTGGAGCGAACGACCTACACCGAACTGAGATACCTACAGCGTGAGCT
ATGAGAAAGCGCCACGCTTCCCGAAGGGAGAAAGGCGGACAGGTATCCGGTAAGCGGCAGGGTCGGAACA
GGAGAGCGCACGAGGGAGCTTCCAGGGGGAAACGCCTGGTATCTTTATAGTCCTGTCGGGTTTCGCCACC
TCTGACTTGAGCGTCGATTTTTGTGATGCTCGTCAGGGGGGCGGAGCCTATGGAAAAACGCCAGCAACGC
GGCCTTTTTACGGTTCCTGGCCTTTTGCTGGCCTTTTGCTCACATGTTCTTTCCTGCGTTATCCCCTGAT
TCTGTGGATAACCGTATTACCGCCTTTGAGTGAGCTGATACCGCTCGCCGCAGCCGAACGACCGAGCGCA
GCGAGTCAGTGAGCGAGGAAGCGGAAGAGCGCCCAATACGCAAACCGCCTCTCCCCGCGCGTTGGCCGAT
TCATTAATGCAGCTGGCACGACAGGTTTCCCGACTGGAAAGCGGGCAGTGAGCGCAACGCAATTAATGTG
AGTTAGCTCACTCATTAGGCACCCCAGGCTTTACACTTTATGCTTCCGGCTCGTATGTTGTGTGGAATTG
TGAGCGGATAACAATTTCACACAGGAAACAGCTATGACCATGATTACGCCAAGCGCGCAATTAACCCTCA
CTAAAGGGAACAAAAGCTGGAGCTGCAAGCTTAATGTAGTCTTATGCAATACTCTTGTAGTCTTGCAACA
TGGTAACGATGAGTTAGCAACATGCCTTACAAGGAGAGAAAAAGCACCGTGCATGCCGATTGGTGGAAGT
AAGGTGGTACGATCGTGCCTTATTAGGAAGGCAACAGACGGGTCTGACATGGATTGGACGAACCACTGAA
TTGCCGCATTGCAGAGATATTGTATTTAAGTGCCTAGCTCGATACATAAACGGGTCTCTCTGGTTAGACC
AGATCTGAGCCTGGGAGCTCTCTGGCTAACTAGGGAACCCACTGCTTAAGCCTCAATAAAGCTTGCCTTG
AGTGCTTCAAGTAGTGTGTGCCCGTCTGTTGTGTGACTCTGGTAACTAGAGATCCCTCAGACCCTTTTAG
TCAGTGTGGAAAATCTCTAGCAGTGGCGCCCGAACAGGGACTTGAAAGCGAAAGGGAAACCAGAGGAGCT
CTCTCGACGCAGGACTCGGCTTGCTGAAGCGCGCACGGCAAGAGGCGAGGGGCGGCGACTGGTGAGTACG
CCAAAAATTTTGACTAGCGGAGGCTAGAAGGAGAGAGATGGGTGCGAGAGCGTCAGTATTAAGCGGGGGA
GAATTAGATCGCGATGGGAAAAAATTCGGTTAAGGCCAGGGGGAAAGAAAAAATATAAATTAAAACATAT
AGTATGGGCAAGCAGGGAGCTAGAACGATTCGCAGTTAATCCTGGCCTGTTAGAAACATCAGAAGGCTGT
AGACAAATACTGGGACAGCTACAACCATCCCTTCAGACAGGATCAGAAGAACTTAGATCATTATATAATA
CAGTAGCAACCCTCTATTGTGTGCATCAAAGGATAGAGATAAAAGACACCAAGGAAGCTTTAGACAAGAT
AGAGGAAGAGCAAAACAAAAGTAAGACCACCGCACAGCAAGCGGCCGCTGATCTTCAGACCTGGAGGAGG
AGATATGAGGGACAATTGGAGAAGTGAATTATATAAATATAAAGTAGTAAAAATTGAACCATTAGGAGTA
GCACCCACCAAGGCAAAGAGAAGAGTGGTGCAGAGAGAAAAAAGAGCAGTGGGAATAGGAGCTTTGTTCC
TTGGGTTCTTGGGAGCAGCAGGAAGCACTATGGGCGCAGCGTCAATGACGCTGACGGTACAGGCCAGACA
ATTATTGTCTGGTATAGTGCAGCAGCAGAACAATTTGCTGAGGGCTATTGAGGCGCAACAGCATCTGTTG
CAACTCACAGTCTGGGGCATCAAGCAGCTCCAGGCAAGAATCCTGGCTGTGGAAAGATACCTAAAGGATC
AACAGCTCCTGGGGATTTGGGGTTGCTCTGGAAAACTCATTTGCACCACTGCTGTGCCTTGGAATGCTAG
TTGGAGTAATAAATCTCTGGAACAGATTTGGAATCACACGACCTGGATGGAGTGGGACAGAGAAATTAAC
AATTACACAAGCTTAATACACTCCTTAATTGAAGAATCGCAAAACCAGCAAGAAAAGAATGAACAAGAAT
TATTGGAATTAGATAAATGGGCAAGTTTGTGGAATTGGTTTAACATAACAAATTGGCTGTGGTATATAAA
ATTATTCATAATGATAGTAGGAGGCTTGGTAGGTTTAAGAATAGTTTTTGCTGTACTTTCTATAGTGAAT
AGAGTTAGGCAGGGATATTCACCATTATCGTTTCAGACCCACCTCCCAACCCCGAGGGGACCCAGAGAGG
GCCTATTTCCCATGATTCCTTCATATTTGCATATACGATACAAGGCTGTTAGAGAGATAATTAGAATTAA
TTTGACTGTAAACACAAAGATATTAGTACAAAATACGTGACGTAGAAAGTAATAATTTCTTGGGTAGTTT
GCAGTTTTAAAATTATGTTTTAAAATGGACTATCATATGCTTACCGTAACTTGAAAGTATTTCGATTTCT
TGGCTTTATATATCTTGTGGAAAGGACGAAACACCGTTCAGACCAGCGGATAACAGGTTTTAGAGCTAGA
AATAGCAAGTTAAAATAAGGCTAGTCCGTTATCAACTTGAAAAAGTGGCACCGAGTCGGTGCTTTTTTAA
GCTTGGCGTAACTAGATCTTGAGACAAATGGCAGTATTCATCCACAATTTTAAAAGAAAAGGGGGGATTG
GGGGGTACAGTGCAGGGGAAAGAATAGTAGACATAATAGCAACAGACATACAAACTAAAGAATTACAAAA
ACAAATTACAAAAATTCAAAATTTTCGGGTTTATTACAGGGACAGCAGAGATCCACTTTGGCGCCGGCTC
GAGGGGG
Features (pLannotate 1.2.2; 29 found; start..end, strand, type, name):
     14..80      +  CDS            small t antigen (fragment): SV40 (simian virus 40) small t antigen
    106..317     +  promoter       EF-1α core promoter: core promoter for human elongation factor EF-1α
    318..1256    +  intron         EF-1α intron A: intron upstream of the start codon of human EF-1α
   1278..1877    +  CDS            PuroR (fragment): puromycin N-acetyltransferase; pac from Streptomyces; confers resistance to puromycin
   1893..2481    +  misc_feature   WPRE: woodchuck hepatitis virus posttranscriptional regulatory element
   2532..2551    +  misc_feature   cPPT/CTS (fragment): central polypurine tract and central termination sequence of HIV-1
   2553..2786    +  LTR            3' LTR (ΔU3): self-inactivating 3' long terminal repeat (LTR) from HIV-1
   2864..2985    +  polyA_signal   SV40 poly(A) signal: SV40 polyadenylation signal
   3025..3160    +  rep_origin     SV40 ori: SV40 origin of replication
   3181..3199    -  promoter       T7 promoter: promoter for bacteriophage T7 RNA polymerase
   3207..3362    +  CDS            lacZα (fragment): LacZα fragment of β-galactosidase; lacZ fragment
   3367..3795    +  rep_origin     f1 ori (sequence partly withheld): f1 bacteriophage origin of replication; arrow indicates direction of (+) strand synthesis
   3848..3952    +  promoter       AmpR promoter: bla
   3953..4813    +  CDS            AmpR: β-lactamase; bla; confers resistance to ampicillin, carbenicillin, and related antibiotics
   4984..5572    +  rep_origin     ori: high-copy-number ColE1/pMB1/pBR322/pUC origin of replication
   5755..5847    +  CDS            lacI (fragment): lac repressor; lacI; The lac repressor binds to the lac operator to inhibit transcription in E. coli. This inhibition can be relieved by adding lactose or isopropyl-β-D-thiogalactopyranoside (IPTG).
   5860..5881    +  protein_bind   CAP binding site: CAP binding activates transcription in the presence of cAMP. E. coli catabolite activator protein
   5896..5926    +  promoter       lac promoter: promoter for the E. coli lac operon
   5934..5950    +  protein_bind   lac operator: The lac repressor binds to the lac operator to inhibit transcription in E. coli. This inhibition can be relieved by adding lactose or isopropyl-β-D-thiogalactopyranoside (IPTG). lac repressor encoded by lacI
   5995..6013    +  promoter       T3 promoter: promoter for bacteriophage T3 RNA polymerase
   6041..6267    +  promoter       RSV promoter: Rous sarcoma virus enhancer/promoter
   6268..6448    +  LTR            5' LTR (truncated): truncated 5' long terminal repeat (LTR) from HIV-1
   6495..6620    +  misc_feature   HIV-1 Ψ: packaging signal of human immunodeficiency virus type 1
   6604..6967    +  CDS            HIV-1 gag (fragment): gag protein from human immunodeficiency virus 1; gag
   7113..7346    +  misc_feature   RRE: The Rev response element (RRE) of HIV-1 allows for Rev-dependent mRNA export from the nucleus to the cytoplasm.
   7723..7749    +  CDS            Rev (fragment): human immunodeficiency virus 1 (HIV-1) Rev protein; rev; enhances nuclear export of unspliced and incompletely spliced viral mRNAs
   7753..7993    +  promoter       U6 promoter: RNA polymerase III promoter for human U6 snRNA
   8023..8098    +  misc_RNA       gRNA scaffold: guide RNA scaffold for the Streptococcus pyogenes CRISPR/Cas9 system
   8154..8271    +  misc_feature   cPPT/CTS: central polypurine tract and central termination sequence of HIV-1
