[The description below was written by a language model from this plasmid's Addgene catalogue record and pLannotate feature annotations shown in this document.]
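Description:
PRKAB2 gRNA (BRDN0001144742) is a third-generation lentiviral CRISPR guide plasmid built on the lentiGuide-Puro backbone, carrying a single guide RNA directed against human PRKAB2 (designed against reference transcript NM_005399.4). The 8,323 nt plasmid is propagated in E. coli through a high-copy ColE1/pUC-type origin with ampicillin selection (AmpR), and the backbone also retains an f1 origin, an SV40 origin and poly(A) signal, and leftover lac, T7 and T3 cloning-vector elements that play no role in its intended function.

The viral portion is a self-inactivating transfer cassette. An RSV promoter fused to a truncated HIV-1 5' LTR drives Tat-independent production of the genomic RNA in packaging cells, followed by the Ψ packaging signal (extending into a gag fragment), the Rev response element for nuclear export, and a cPPT/CTS that aids nuclear import. The cassette ends with a ΔU3 3' LTR that inactivates LTR promoter activity after integration. Within this frame, a human U6 RNA polymerase III promoter sits upstream of the Streptococcus pyogenes gRNA scaffold, and the short gap between them corresponds to the PRKAB2 targeting spacer. Downstream, an EF-1α core promoter with its intron A expresses puromycin N-acetyltransferase, stabilised by a WPRE, allowing puromycin selection of transduced mammalian cells.

The plasmid does not encode Cas9, so it must be used with a separate Cas9 vector such as lentiCas9-Blast or in cells already expressing Cas9. It belongs to a human kinome gRNA collection associated with work on optimised sgRNA design, and is suited to knockout of PRKAB2 in human cells.
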