Addgene plasmid #77204: PRKAB2 gRNA (BRDN0001144742)
Purpose: 3rd generation lentiviral gRNA plasmid targeting human PRKAB2
Depositing lab: John Doench & David Root. Depositing organization: Broad Institute. Publication: Optimized sgRNA design to maximize activity and minimize off-target effects of CRISPR-Cas9. Doench JG, Fusi N, Sullender M, Hegde M, Vaimberg EW, Donovan KF, Smith I, Tothova Z, Wilen C, Orchard R, Virgin HW, Listgarten J, Root DE. Nat Biotechnol. 2016 Jan 18. doi: 10.1038/nbt.3437. PubMed 26780180.
Backbone
  Vector backbone: lentiGuide-Puro
  Backbone manufacturer: Zhang Lab (Addgene plasmid # 52963)
  Vector type: Mammalian Expression, Lentiviral, CRISPR
  Selectable markers: Puromycin
Growth in bacteria
  Bacterial resistance: Ampicillin, 100 μg/mL
  Growth temperature: 37°C
  Growth strain: DH5alpha
  Copy number: High Copy
Gene/Insert
  Gene/Insert name: PRKAB2 (alt names: PRKAB2; NM_005399.4)
  gRNA/shRNA sequence: TTCAGACCAGCGGATAACAG
  Species: H. sapiens (human)
  Entrez Gene: PRKAB2
  Promoter: hU6
  Cloning method: Unknown
  Sequencing primers: 5′ U6-F; 3′ pS2-R
Terms and licenses: Academic/Nonprofit Terms; Industry Terms: Not Available to Industry
Depositor comments: The gRNA was designed to target the following Genbank reference sequence(s): NM_005399.4. Note that this plasmid does NOT contain Cas9. It should be used in conjunction with lentiCas9-Blast (Addgene #52962) or otherwise with cell lines already expressing Cas9. Browse the full kinome gRNA library at http://www.addgene.org/pooled-library/broadgpp-human-kinome/ or visit http://www.broadinstitute.org/rnai/public/ for detailed protocols and information.
How to cite: PRKAB2 gRNA (BRDN0001144742) was a gift from John Doench & David Root (Addgene plasmid # 77204 ; http://n2t.net/addgene:77204 ; RRID:Addgene_77204)
