>Addgene plasmid #77204 | PRKAB2 gRNA (BRDN0001144742) | depositor partial sequence | sequence record 144664 | Target Sequence
TTCAGACCAGCGGATAACAG
