>Addgene plasmid #77204 | PRKAB2 gRNA (BRDN0001144742) | addgene partial sequence | sequence record 187311 | hU6-F
CGTAGAAAGTAATAATTTCTTGGGTAGTTTGCAGTTTTAAAATTATGTTTTAAAATGGACTATCATATGC
TTACCGTAACTTGAAAGTATTTCGATTTCTTGGCTTTATATATCTTGTGGAAAGGACGAAACACCGTTCA
GACCAGCGGATAACAGGTTTTAGAGCTAGAAATAGCAAGTTAAAATAAGGCTAGTCCGTTATCAACTTGA
AAAAGTGGCACCGAGTCGGTGCTTTTTTAAGCTTGGCGTAACTAGATCTTGAGACAAATGGCAGTATTCA
TCCACAATTTTAAAAGAAAAGGGGGGATTGGGGGGTACAGTGCAGGGGAAAGAATAGTAGACATAATAGC
AACAGACATACAAACTAAAGAATTACAAAAACAAATTACAAAAATTCAAAATTTTCGGGTTTATTACAGG
GACAGCAGAGATCCACTTTGGCGCCGGCTCGAGGGGGCCCGGGTGCAAAGATGGATAAAGTTTTAAACAG
AGAGGAATCTTTGCAGCTAATGGACCTTCTAGGTCTTGAAAGGAGTGGGAATTGGCTCCGGTGCCCGTCA
GTGGGCAGAG
